Addgene plasmid #143966: TFORF1686
Purpose: Lentiviral vector for overexpressing transcription factor ORFs with unique 24-bp barcodes. Barcodes facilitate identification of transcription factors in pooled screens.
Depositing lab: Feng Zhang. Depositing organization: Broad Institute. Publication: A transcription factor atlas of directed differentiation. Joung J, Ma S, Tay T, Geiger-Schuller KR, Kirchgatterer PC, Verdine VK, Guo B, Arias-Garcia MA, Allen WE, Singh A, Kuksenko O, Abudayyeh OO, Gootenberg JS, Fu Z, Macrae RK, Buenrostro JD, Regev A, Zhang F. Cell. 2023 Jan 5;186(1):209-229.e26. doi: 10.1016/j.cell.2022.11.026. PubMed 36608654.
Backbone
  Vector backbone: pLX_TRC317
  Backbone manufacturer: Broad Institute Genetic Perturbation Platform
  Backbone size w/o insert (bp): 8264
  Vector type: Mammalian Expression, Lentiviral
  Selectable markers: Puromycin
Growth in bacteria
  Bacterial resistance: Ampicillin, 100 μg/mL
  Growth temperature: 37°C
  Growth strain: NEB Stable
  Copy number: High Copy
Gene/Insert
  Gene/Insert name: HNF1B
  Species: H. sapiens (human)
  Insert size (bp): 1697
  Entrez Gene: HNF1B (a.k.a. ADTKD3, FJHN, HNF-1-beta, HNF-1B, HNF1beta, HNF2, HPC11, LF-B3, LFB3, MODY5, RCAD, T2D, TCF-2, TCF2, VHNF1)
  Promoter: EF1a
  Cloning method: Unknown
  Sequencing primers: 5′ GGGTGGAGACTGAAGTTAGGCCAG; 3′ CACATAGCGTAAAAGGAGCAACATAG
Terms and licenses: Academic/Nonprofit Terms; Industry Terms: Not Available to Industry
Depositor comments: NM_001165923,ENST00000621123 . The transcription factor ORF portion of this plasmid was synthesized by Genewiz. Please test multiple small colonies in case of plasmid recombination. To make this collection available in a timely manner, a portion of this collection was not fully sequenced by Addgene. If an Addgene verified full plasmid sequence is not available, please contact us prior to placing an order to request the full sequence.
How to cite: TFORF1686 was a gift from Feng Zhang (Addgene plasmid # 143966 ; http://n2t.net/addgene:143966 ; RRID:Addgene_143966)
