[The description below was written by a language model from this plasmid's Addgene catalogue record and pLannotate feature annotations shown in this document.]
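Description:
TFORF1686 is a third-generation-style, self-inactivating lentiviral expression plasmid built on the pLX_TRC317 backbone and carrying the human transcription factor HNF1B (also known as TCF2 or vHNF1) as its open reading frame. It belongs to a barcoded transcription factor ORF collection in which each construct carries a unique 24-bp barcode, so that the factor delivered to a cell can be identified by sequencing in pooled overexpression screens. The barcode itself is not annotated in the feature table. In bacteria the plasmid replicates from a high-copy ColE1/pUC origin and is selected with ampicillin through the β-lactamase gene. An f1 origin and lac/T3/T7 remnants are also present in the backbone. The depositor notes that the plasmid can recombine, as is common for LTR-containing vectors.

The viral portion begins with an RSV promoter fused to a truncated HIV-1 5' LTR, which drives Tat-independent transcription of the genomic RNA in packaging cells. This is followed by the Ψ packaging signal with a gag fragment, and by the Rev response element for nuclear export. An SV40 early promoter/origin expresses puromycin N-acetyltransferase for selection of transduced mammalian cells. Downstream, a cPPT/CTS element aids nuclear import of the provirus. The EF-1α promoter then drives constitutive expression of the HNF1B coding sequence, which the depositor reports was synthesised and corresponds to a specific annotated transcript isoform. A WPRE after the ORF enhances transcript stability and expression, and the ΔU3 3' LTR inactivates the viral promoter after integration. An SV40 polyadenylation signal lies beyond the LTR. The construct is intended for stable HNF1B overexpression, for example in directed differentiation studies and pooled transcription factor screens.
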