Features (pLannotate 1.2.2; 31 found; start..end, strand, type, name):
      5..231     +  promoter       RSV promoter: Rous sarcoma virus enhancer/promoter
    232..412     +  LTR            5' LTR (truncated): truncated 5' long terminal repeat (LTR) from HIV-1
    459..584     +  misc_feature   HIV-1 Ψ: packaging signal of human immunodeficiency virus type 1
    568..931     +  CDS            HIV-1 gag (fragment): gag protein from human immunodeficiency virus 1; gag
   1077..1310    +  misc_feature   RRE: The Rev response element (RRE) of HIV-1 allows for Rev-dependent mRNA export from the nucleus to the cytoplasm.
   1687..1713    +  CDS            Rev (fragment): human immunodeficiency virus 1 (HIV-1) Rev protein; rev; enhances nuclear export of unspliced and incompletely spliced viral mRNAs
   1720..1743    +  promoter       SV40 promoter (fragment): SV40 early promoter
   1744..1815    +  promoter       SV40 promoter (fragment): SV40 enhancer and early promoter
   1839..1974    +  rep_origin     SV40 ori: SV40 origin of replication
   2020..2616    +  CDS            PuroR (fragment): puromycin N-acetyltransferase; pac from Streptomyces; confers resistance to puromycin
   2665..2782    +  misc_feature   cPPT/CTS: central polypurine tract and central termination sequence of HIV-1
   2847..2913    +  CDS            small t antigen (fragment): SV40 (simian virus 40) small t antigen
   2920..4098    +  promoter       EF-1α promoter: strong constitutive promoter for human elongation factor EF-1α
   4115..5707    +  CDS            HNF1B: HNF1B_HUMAN - Also known as TCF2. Experimental evidence at protein level: Swiss-Prot protein existence level 1. Transcription factor, probably binds to the inverted palindrome 5'-GTTAATNATTAAC-3'. From Homo sapiens (Human).
   5723..5776    +  promoter       U6 promoter (fragment): RNA polymerase III promoter for human U6 snRNA
   5818..6406    +  misc_feature   WPRE: woodchuck hepatitis virus posttranscriptional regulatory element
   6457..6476    +  misc_feature   cPPT/CTS (fragment): central polypurine tract and central termination sequence of HIV-1
   6478..6711    +  LTR            3' LTR (ΔU3): self-inactivating 3' long terminal repeat (LTR) from HIV-1
   6789..6910    +  polyA_signal   SV40 poly(A) signal: SV40 polyadenylation signal
   6950..7085    +  rep_origin     SV40 ori: SV40 origin of replication
   7106..7124    -  promoter       T7 promoter: promoter for bacteriophage T7 RNA polymerase
   7132..7287    +  CDS            lacZα (fragment): LacZα fragment of β-galactosidase; lacZ fragment
   7292..7720    +  rep_origin     f1 ori (sequence partly withheld): f1 bacteriophage origin of replication; arrow indicates direction of (+) strand synthesis
   7773..7877    +  promoter       AmpR promoter: bla
   7878..8738    +  CDS            AmpR: β-lactamase; bla; confers resistance to ampicillin, carbenicillin, and related antibiotics
   8909..9497    +  rep_origin     ori: high-copy-number ColE1/pMB1/pBR322/pUC origin of replication
   9680..9772    +  CDS            lacI (fragment): lac repressor; lacI; The lac repressor binds to the lac operator to inhibit transcription in E. coli. This inhibition can be relieved by adding lactose or isopropyl-β-D-thiogalactopyranoside (IPTG).
   9785..9806    +  protein_bind   CAP binding site: CAP binding activates transcription in the presence of cAMP. E. coli catabolite activator protein
   9821..9851    +  promoter       lac promoter: promoter for the E. coli lac operon
   9859..9875    +  protein_bind   lac operator: The lac repressor binds to the lac operator to inhibit transcription in E. coli. This inhibition can be relieved by adding lactose or isopropyl-β-D-thiogalactopyranoside (IPTG). lac repressor encoded by lacI
   9920..9938    +  promoter       T3 promoter: promoter for bacteriophage T3 RNA polymerase
>Addgene plasmid #143966 | TFORF1686 | addgene full sequence | sequence record 404622 | Addgene NGS Result
TTAATGTAGTCTTATGCAATACTCTTGTAGTCTTGCAACATGGTAACGATGAGTTAGCAACATGCCTTAC
AAGGAGAGAAAAAGCACCGTGCATGCCGATTGGTGGAAGTAAGGTGGTACGATCGTGCCTTATTAGGAAG
GCAACAGACGGGTCTGACATGGATTGGACGAACCACTGAATTGCCGCATTGCAGAGATATTGTATTTAAG
TGCCTAGCTCGATACATAAACGGGTCTCTCTGGTTAGACCAGATCTGAGCCTGGGAGCTCTCTGGCTAAC
TAGGGAACCCACTGCTTAAGCCTCAATAAAGCTTGCCTTGAGTGCTTCAAGTAGTGTGTGCCCGTCTGTT
GTGTGACTCTGGTAACTAGAGATCCCTCAGACCCTTTTAGTCAGTGTGGAAAATCTCTAGCAGTGGCGCC
CGAACAGGGACTTGAAAGCGAAAGGGAAACCAGAGGAGCTCTCTCGACGCAGGACTCGGCTTGCTGAAGC
GCGCACGGCAAGAGGCGAGGGGCGGCGACTGGTGAGTACGCCAAAAATTTTGACTAGCGGAGGCTAGAAG
GAGAGAGATGGGTGCGAGAGCGTCAGTATTAAGCGGGGGAGAATTAGATCGCGATGGGAAAAAATTCGGT
TAAGGCCAGGGGGAAAGAAAAAATATAAATTAAAACATATAGTATGGGCAAGCAGGGAGCTAGAACGATT
CGCAGTTAATCCTGGCCTGTTAGAAACATCAGAAGGCTGTAGACAAATACTGGGACAGCTACAACCATCC
CTTCAGACAGGATCAGAAGAACTTAGATCATTATATAATACAGTAGCAACCCTCTATTGTGTGCATCAAA
GGATAGAGATAAAAGACACCAAGGAAGCTTTAGACAAGATAGAGGAAGAGCAAAACAAAAGTAAGACCAC
CGCACAGCAAGCGGCCGCTGATCTTCAGACCTGGAGGAGGAGATATGAGGGACAATTGGAGAAGTGAATT
ATATAAATATAAAGTAGTAAAAATTGAACCATTAGGAGTAGCACCCACCAAGGCAAAGAGAAGAGTGGTG
CAGAGAGAAAAAAGAGCAGTGGGAATAGGAGCTTTGTTCCTTGGGTTCTTGGGAGCAGCAGGAAGCACTA
TGGGCGCAGCGTCAATGACGCTGACGGTACAGGCCAGACAATTATTGTCTGGTATAGTGCAGCAGCAGAA
CAATTTGCTGAGGGCTATTGAGGCGCAACAGCATCTGTTGCAACTCACAGTCTGGGGCATCAAGCAGCTC
CAGGCAAGAATCCTGGCTGTGGAAAGATACCTAAAGGATCAACAGCTCCTGGGGATTTGGGGTTGCTCTG
GAAAACTCATTTGCACCACTGCTGTGCCTTGGAATGCTAGTTGGAGTAATAAATCTCTGGAACAGATTTG
GAATCACACGACCTGGATGGAGTGGGACAGAGAAATTAACAATTACACAAGCTTAATACACTCCTTAATT
GAAGAATCGCAAAACCAGCAAGAAAAGAATGAACAAGAATTATTGGAATTAGATAAATGGGCAAGTTTGT
GGAATTGGTTTAACATAACAAATTGGCTGTGGTATATAAAATTATTCATAATGATAGTAGGAGGCTTGGT
AGGTTTAAGAATAGTTTTTGCTGTACTTTCTATAGTGAATAGAGTTAGGCAGGGATATTCACCATTATCG
TTTCAGACCCACCTCCCAACCCCGAGGGGACCCATGCATTGCATCTCAATTAGTCAGCAACCAGGTGTGG
AAAGTCCCCAGGCTCCCCAGCAGGCAGAAGTATGCAAAGCATGCGTCTCAATTAGTCAGCAACCATAGTC
CCGCCCCTAACTCCGCCCATCCCGCCCCTAACTCCGCCCAGTTCCGCCCATTCTCCGCCCCATGGCTGAC
TAATTTTTTTTATTTATGCAGAGGCCGAGGCCGCCTCGGCCTCTGAGCTATTCCAGAAGTAGTGAGGAGG
CTTTTTTGGAGGCCTAGGCTTTTGCAAAAAGCTTTCTAGAGGTACCACCGGAGCTTACCATGACCGAGTA
CAAGCCCACGGTGCGCCTCGCCACCCGCGACGACGTCCCCAGGGCCGTACGCACCCTCGCCGCCGCGTTC
GCCGACTACCCCGCCACGCGCCACACCGTCGATCCGGACCGCCACATCGAGCGGGTCACCGAGCTGCAAG
AACTCTTCCTCACGCGCGTCGGGCTCGACATCGGCAAGGTGTGGGTCGCGGACGACGGCGCCGCCGTGGC
GGTCTGGACCACGCCGGAGAGCGTCGAAGCGGGGGCGGTGTTCGCCGAGATCGGCCCGCGCATGGCCGAG
TTGAGCGGTTCCCGGCTGGCCGCGCAGCAACAGATGGAAGGCCTCCTGGCGCCGCACCGGCCCAAGGAGC
CCGCGTGGTTCCTGGCCACCGTCGGCGTCTCGCCCGACCACCAGGGCAAGGGTCTGGGCAGCGCCGTCGT
GCTCCCCGGAGTGGAGGCGGCCGAGCGCGCCGGGGTGCCCGCCTTCCTGGAGACCTCCGCGCCCCGCAAC
CTCCCCTTCTACGAGCGGCTCGGCTTCACCGTCACCGCCGACGTCGAGGTGCCCGAAGGACCGCGCACCT
GGTGCATGACCCGCAAGCCCGGTGCCAGTTAACGAATTCTAGATCTTGAGACAAATGGCAGTATTCATCC
ACAATTTTAAAAGAAAAGGGGGGATTGGGGGGTACAGTGCAGGGGAAAGAATAGTAGACATAATAGCAAC
AGACATACAAACTAAAGAATTACAAAAACAAATTACAAAAATTCAAAATTTTCGGGTTTATTACAGGGAC
AGCAGAGATCCACTTTGGCGCCGGCTCGAGGCCTGCAGGTGCAAAGATGGATAAAGTTTTAAACAGAGAG
GAATCTTTGCAGCTAATGGACCTTCTAGGTCTTGAAAGGAGTGGGAATTGGCTCCGGTGCCCGTCAGTGG
GCAGAGCGCACATCGCCCACAGTCCCCGAGAAGTTGGGGGGAGGGGTCGGCAATTGAACCGGTGCCTAGA
GAAGGTGGCGCGGGGTAAACTGGGAAAGTGATGTCGTGTACTGGCTCCGCCTTTTTCCCGAGGGTGGGGG
AGAACCGTATATAAGTGCAGTAGTCGCCGTGAACGTTCTTTTTCGCAACGGGTTTGCCGCCAGAACACAG
GTAAGTGCCGTGTGTGGTTCCCGCGGGCCTGGCCTCTTTACGGGTTATGGCCCTTGCGTGCCTTGAATTA
CTTCCACCTGGCTGCAGTACGTGATTCTTGATCCCGAGCTTCGGGTTGGAAGTGGGTGGGAGAGTTCGAG
GCCTTGCGCTTAAGGAGCCCCTTCGCCTCGTGCTTGAGTTGAGGCCTGGCCTGGGCGCTGGGGCCGCCGC
GTGCGAATCTGGTGGCACCTTCGCGCCTGTCTCGCTGCTTTCGATAAGTCTCTAGCCATTTAAAATTTTT
GATGACCTGCTGCGACGCTTTTTTTCTGGCAAGATAGTCTTGTAAATGCGGGCCAAGATCTGCACACTGG
TATTTCGGTTTTTGGGGCCGCGGGCGGCGACGGGGCCCGTGCGTCCCAGCGCACATGTTCGGCGAGGCGG
GGCCTGCGAGCGCGGCCACCGAGAATCGGACGGGGGTAGTCTCAAGCTGGCCGGCCTGCTCTGGTGCCTG
GCCTCGCGCCGCCGTGTATCGCCCCGCCCTGGGCGGCAAGGCTGGCCCGGTCGGCACCAGTTGCGTGAGC
GGAAAGATGGCCGCTTCCCGGCCCTGCTGCAGGGAGCTCAAAATGGAGGACGCGGCGCTCGGGAGAGCGG
GCGGGTGAGTCACCCACACAAAGGAAAAGGGCCTTTCCGTCCTCAGCCGTCGCTTCATGTGACTCCACGG
AGTACCGGGCGCCGTCCAGGCACCTCGATTAGTTCTCGAGCTTTTGGAGTACGTCGTCTTTAGGTTGGGG
GGAGGGGTTTTATGCGATGGAGTTTCCCCACACTGAGTGGGTGGAGACTGAAGTTAGGCCAGCTTGGCAC
TTGATGTAATTCTCCTTGGAATTTGCCCTTTTTGAGTTTGGATCTTGGTTCATTCTCAAGCCTCAGACAG
TGGTTCAAAGTTTTTTTCTTCCATTTCAGGTGTCGTGAGGCTAGCACCGCCACCATGGTGTCCAAGCTCA
CGTCGCTCCAGCAAGAACTCCTGAGCGCCCTGCTGAGCTCCGGGGTCACCAAGGAGGTGCTGGTTCAGGC
CTTGGAGGAGTTGCTGCCATCCCCGAACTTCGGGGTGAAGCTGGAGACGCTGCCCCTGTCCCCTGGCAGC
GGGGCCGAGCCCGACACCAAGCCGGTCTTCCATACTCTCACCAACGGCCACGCCAAGGGCCGCTTGTCCG
GCGACGAGGGCTCCGAGGACGGCGACGACTATGACACACCTCCCATCCTCAAGGAGCTGCAGGCGCTCAA
CACCGAGGAGGCGGCGGAGCAGCGGGCGGAGGTGGACCGGATGCTCAGTGAGGACCCTTGGAGGGCTGCT
AAAATGATCAAGGGTTACATGCAGCAACACAACATCCCCCAGAGGGAGGTGGTCGATGTCACCGGCCTGA
ACCAGTCGCACCTCTCCCAGCATCTCAACAAGGGCACCCCTATGAAGACCCAGAAGCGTGCCGCTCTGTA
CACCTGGTACGTCAGAAAGCAACGAGAGATCCTCCGACAGTTCAGTCAACAGAGCCATGGGCCTGGGCAG
TCCGATGATGCCTGCTCTGAGCCCACCAACAAGAAGATGCGCCGCAACCGGTTCAAATGGGGGCCCGCGT
CCCAGCAAATCTTGTACCAGGCCTACGATCGGCAAAAGAACCCCAGCAAGGAAGAGAGAGAGGCCTTAGT
GGAGGAATGCAACAGGGCAGAATGTTTGCAGCGAGGGGTGTCCCCCTCCAAAGCCCACGGCCTGGGCTCC
AACTTGGTCACTGAGGTCCGTGTCTACAACTGGTTTGCAAACCGCAGGAAGGAGGAGGCATTCCGGCAAA
AGCTGGCCATGGACGCCTATAGCTCCAACCAGACTCACAGCCTGAACCCTCTGCTCTCCCACGGCTCCCC
CCACCACCAGCCCAGCTCCTCTCCTCCAAACAAGCTGTCAGGAGTGCGCTACAGCCAGCAGGGAAACAAT
GAGATCACTTCCTCCTCAACAATCAGTCACCATGGCAACAGCGCCATGGTGACCAGCCAGTCGGTTTTAC
AGCAAGTCTCCCCAGCCAGCCTGGACCCAGGCCACAATCTCCTCTCACCTGATGGTAAAATGATCTCAGT
CTCAGGAGGAGGTTTGCCCCCAGTCAGCACCTTGACGAATATCCACAGCCTCTCCCACCATAATCCCCAG
CAATCTCAAAACCTCATCATGACACCCCTCTCTGGAGTCATGGCAATTGCACAAAGCCTCAACACCTCCC
AAGCACAGAGTGTCCCTGTCATCAACAGTGTGGCCGGCAGCCTGGCAGCCCTGCAGCCCGTCCAGTTCTC
CCAGCAGCTGCACAGCCCTCACCAGCAGCCCCTCATGCAGCAGAGCCCAGGCAGCCACATGGCCCAGCAG
CCCTTCATGGCAGCTGTGACTCAGCTGCAGAACTCACACATGTACGCACACAAGCAGGAACCCCCCCAGT
ATTCCCACACCTCCCGGTTTCCATCTGCAATGGTGGTCACAGATACCAGCAGCATCAGTACACTCACCAA
CATGTCTTCAAGTAAACAGTGTCCTCTACAAGCCTGGTAGTAATGAACTAGTCCGTAACTTGAAAGTATT
TCGATTTCTTGGCTTTATATATCTTGTGGAAAGGACGAGCCACTTCGCAACTCGCCGCTCTGACGCGTTA
AGTCGACAATCAACCTCTGGATTACAAAATTTGTGAAAGATTGACTGGTATTCTTAACTATGTTGCTCCT
TTTACGCTATGTGGATACGCTGCTTTAATGCCTTTGTATCATGCTATTGCTTCCCGTATGGCTTTCATTT
TCTCCTCCTTGTATAAATCCTGGTTGCTGTCTCTTTATGAGGAGTTGTGGCCCGTTGTCAGGCAACGTGG
CGTGGTGTGCACTGTGTTTGCTGACGCAACCCCCACTGGTTGGGGCATTGCCACCACCTGTCAGCTCCTT
TCCGGGACTTTCGCTTTCCCCCTCCCTATTGCCACGGCGGAACTCATCGCCGCCTGCCTTGCCCGCTGCT
GGACAGGGGCTCGGCTGTTGGGCACTGACAATTCCGTGGTGTTGTCGGGGAAATCATCGTCCTTTCCTTG
GCTGCTCGCCTGTGTTGCCACCTGGATTCTGCGCGGGACGTCCTTCTGCTACGTCCCTTCGGCCCTCAAT
CCAGCGGACCTTCCTTCCCGCGGCCTGCTGCCGGCTCTGCGGCCTCTTCCGCGTCTTCGCCTTCGCCCTC
AGACGAGTCGGATCTCCCTTTGGGCCGCCTCCCCGCGTCGACTTTAAGACCAATGACTTACAAGGCAGCT
GTAGATCTTAGCCACTTTTTAAAAGAAAAGGGGGGACTGGAAGGGCTAATTCACTCCCAACGAAGACAAG
ATCTGCTTTTTGCTTGTACTGGGTCTCTCTGGTTAGACCAGATCTGAGCCTGGGAGCTCTCTGGCTAACT
AGGGAACCCACTGCTTAAGCCTCAATAAAGCTTGCCTTGAGTGCTTCAAGTAGTGTGTGCCCGTCTGTTG
TGTGACTCTGGTAACTAGAGATCCCTCAGACCCTTTTAGTCAGTGTGGAAAATCTCTAGCAGTACGTATA
GTAGTTCATGTCATCTTATTATTCAGTATTTATAACTTGCAAAGAAATGAATATCAGAGAGTGAGAGGAA
CTTGTTTATTGCAGCTTATAATGGTTACAAATAAAGCAATAGCATCACAAATTTCACAAATAAAGCATTT
TTTTCACTGCATTCTAGTTGTGGTTTGTCCAAACTCATCAATGTATCTTATCATGTCTGGCTCTAGCTAT
CCCGCCCCTAACTCCGCCCATCCCGCCCCTAACTCCGCCCAGTTCCGCCCATTCTCCGCCCCATGGCTGA
CTAATTTTTTTTATTTATGCAGAGGCCGAGGCCGCCTCGGCCTCTGAGCTATTCCAGAAGTAGTGAGGAG
GCTTTTTTGGAGGCCTAGGGACGTACCCAATTCGCCCTATAGTGAGTCGTATTACGCGCGCTCACTGGCC
GTCGTTTTACAACGTCGTGACTGGGAAAACCCTGGCGTTACCCAACTTAATCGCCTTGCAGCACATCCCC
CTTTCGCCAGCTGGCGTAATAGCGAAGAGGCCCGCACCGATCGCCCTTCCCAACAGTTGCGCAGCCTGAA
TGGCGAATGGG
[124 nt withheld, positions 7292-7415]
C
[91 nt withheld, positions 7417-7507]
A
[49 nt withheld, positions 7509-7557]
CCTTTGACGTTGGAGTCCACGTTCTTT
[37 nt withheld, positions 7585-7621]
ACCCTATCTCGGTCTATTCTTTTGATTTATAAGGGATTTTGCCGATTTCGGCCTATTGGTTAAAAAATGA
GCTGATTTAACAAAAATTTAACGCGAATTTTAACAAAATATTAACGCTTACAATTTAGGTGGCACTTTTC
GGGGAAATGTGCGCGGAACCCCTATTTGTTTATTTTTCTAAATACATTCAAATATGTATCCGCTCATGAG
ACAATAACCCTGATAAATGCTTCAATAATATTGAAAAAGGAAGAGTATGAGTATTCAACATTTCCGTGTC
GCCCTTATTCCCTTTTTTGCGGCATTTTGCCTTCCTGTTTTTGCTCACCCAGAAACGCTGGTGAAAGTAA
AAGATGCTGAAGATCAGTTGGGTGCACGAGTGGGTTACATCGAACTGGATCTCAACAGCGGTAAGATCCT
TGAGAGTTTTCGCCCCGAAGAACGTTTTCCAATGATGAGCACTTTTAAAGTTCTGCTATGTGGCGCGGTA
TTATCCCGTATTGACGCCGGGCAAGAGCAACTCGGTCGCCGCATACACTATTCTCAGAATGACTTGGTTG
AGTACTCACCAGTCACAGAAAAGCATCTTACGGATGGCATGACAGTAAGAGAATTATGCAGTGCTGCCAT
AACCATGAGTGATAACACTGCGGCCAACTTACTTCTGACAACGATCGGAGGACCGAAGGAGCTAACCGCT
TTTTTGCACAACATGGGGGATCATGTAACTCGCCTTGATCGTTGGGAACCGGAGCTGAATGAAGCCATAC
CAAACGACGAGCGTGACACCACGATGCCTGTAGCAATGGCAACAACGTTGCGCAAACTATTAACTGGCGA
ACTACTTACTCTAGCTTCCCGGCAACAATTAATAGACTGGATGGAGGCGGATAAAGTTGCAGGACCACTT
CTGCGCTCGGCCCTTCCGGCTGGCTGGTTTATTGCTGATAAATCTGGAGCCGGTGAGCGTGGGTCTCGCG
GTATCATTGCAGCACTGGGGCCAGATGGTAAGCCCTCCCGTATCGTAGTTATCTACACGACGGGGAGTCA
GGCAACTATGGATGAACGAAATAGACAGATCGCTGAGATAGGTGCCTCACTGATTAAGCATTGGTAACTG
TCAGACCAAGTTTACTCATATATACTTTAGATTGATTTAAAACTTCATTTTTAATTTAAAAGGATCTAGG
TGAAGATCCTTTTTGATAATCTCATGACCAAAATCCCTTAACGTGAGTTTTCGTTCCACTGAGCGTCAGA
CCCCGTAGAAAAGATCAAAGGATCTTCTTGAGATCCTTTTTTTCTGCGCGTAATCTGCTGCTTGCAAACA
AAAAAACCACCGCTACCAGCGGTGGTTTGTTTGCCGGATCAAGAGCTACCAACTCTTTTTCCGAAGGTAA
CTGGCTTCAGCAGAGCGCAGATACCAAATACTGTTCTTCTAGTGTAGCCGTAGTTAGGCCACCACTTCAA
GAACTCTGTAGCACCGCCTACATACCTCGCTCTGCTAATCCTGTTACCAGTGGCTGCTGCCAGTGGCGAT
AAGTCGTGTCTTACCGGGTTGGACTCAAGACGATAGTTACCGGATAAGGCGCAGCGGTCGGGCTGAACGG
GGGGTTCGTGCACACAGCCCAGCTTGGAGCGAACGACCTACACCGAACTGAGATACCTACAGCGTGAGCT
ATGAGAAAGCGCCACGCTTCCCGAAGGGAGAAAGGCGGACAGGTATCCGGTAAGCGGCAGGGTCGGAACA
GGAGAGCGCACGAGGGAGCTTCCAGGGGGAAACGCCTGGTATCTTTATAGTCCTGTCGGGTTTCGCCACC
TCTGACTTGAGCGTCGATTTTTGTGATGCTCGTCAGGGGGGCGGAGCCTATGGAAAAACGCCAGCAACGC
GGCCTTTTTACGGTTCCTGGCCTTTTGCTGGCCTTTTGCTCACATGTTCTTTCCTGCGTTATCCCCTGAT
TCTGTGGATAACCGTATTACCGCCTTTGAGTGAGCTGATACCGCTCGCCGCAGCCGAACGACCGAGCGCA
GCGAGTCAGTGAGCGAGGAAGCGGAAGAGCGCCCAATACGCAAACCGCCTCTCCCCGCGCGTTGGCCGAT
TCATTAATGCAGCTGGCACGACAGGTTTCCCGACTGGAAAGCGGGCAGTGAGCGCAACGCAATTAATGTG
AGTTAGCTCACTCATTAGGCACCCCAGGCTTTACACTTTATGCTTCCGGCTCGTATGTTGTGTGGAATTG
TGAGCGGATAACAATTTCACACAGGAAACAGCTATGACCATGATTACGCCAAGCGCGCAATTAACCCTCA
CTAAAGGGAACAAAAGCTGGAGCTGCAAGC
