>Addgene plasmid #143966 | TFORF1686 | depositor partial sequence | sequence record 284025 | Insert
ACCGCCACCATGGTGTCCAAGCTCACGTCGCTCCAGCAAGAACTCCTGAGCGCCCTGCTGAGCTCCGGGG
TCACCAAGGAGGTGCTGGTTCAGGCCTTGGAGGAGTTGCTGCCATCCCCGAACTTCGGGGTGAAGCTGGA
GACGCTGCCCCTGTCCCCTGGCAGCGGGGCCGAGCCCGACACCAAGCCGGTCTTCCATACTCTCACCAAC
GGCCACGCCAAGGGCCGCTTGTCCGGCGACGAGGGCTCCGAGGACGGCGACGACTATGACACACCTCCCA
TCCTCAAGGAGCTGCAGGCGCTCAACACCGAGGAGGCGGCGGAGCAGCGGGCGGAGGTGGACCGGATGCT
CAGTGAGGACCCTTGGAGGGCTGCTAAAATGATCAAGGGTTACATGCAGCAACACAACATCCCCCAGAGG
GAGGTGGTCGATGTCACCGGCCTGAACCAGTCGCACCTCTCCCAGCATCTCAACAAGGGCACCCCTATGA
AGACCCAGAAGCGTGCCGCTCTGTACACCTGGTACGTCAGAAAGCAACGAGAGATCCTCCGACAGTTCAG
TCAACAGAGCCATGGGCCTGGGCAGTCCGATGATGCCTGCTCTGAGCCCACCAACAAGAAGATGCGCCGC
AACCGGTTCAAATGGGGGCCCGCGTCCCAGCAAATCTTGTACCAGGCCTACGATCGGCAAAAGAACCCCA
GCAAGGAAGAGAGAGAGGCCTTAGTGGAGGAATGCAACAGGGCAGAATGTTTGCAGCGAGGGGTGTCCCC
CTCCAAAGCCCACGGCCTGGGCTCCAACTTGGTCACTGAGGTCCGTGTCTACAACTGGTTTGCAAACCGC
AGGAAGGAGGAGGCATTCCGGCAAAAGCTGGCCATGGACGCCTATAGCTCCAACCAGACTCACAGCCTGA
ACCCTCTGCTCTCCCACGGCTCCCCCCACCACCAGCCCAGCTCCTCTCCTCCAAACAAGCTGTCAGGAGT
GCGCTACAGCCAGCAGGGAAACAATGAGATCACTTCCTCCTCAACAATCAGTCACCATGGCAACAGCGCC
ATGGTGACCAGCCAGTCGGTTTTACAGCAAGTCTCCCCAGCCAGCCTGGACCCAGGCCACAATCTCCTCT
CACCTGATGGTAAAATGATCTCAGTCTCAGGAGGAGGTTTGCCCCCAGTCAGCACCTTGACGAATATCCA
CAGCCTCTCCCACCATAATCCCCAGCAATCTCAAAACCTCATCATGACACCCCTCTCTGGAGTCATGGCA
ATTGCACAAAGCCTCAACACCTCCCAAGCACAGAGTGTCCCTGTCATCAACAGTGTGGCCGGCAGCCTGG
CAGCCCTGCAGCCCGTCCAGTTCTCCCAGCAGCTGCACAGCCCTCACCAGCAGCCCCTCATGCAGCAGAG
CCCAGGCAGCCACATGGCCCAGCAGCCCTTCATGGCAGCTGTGACTCAGCTGCAGAACTCACACATGTAC
GCACACAAGCAGGAACCCCCCCAGTATTCCCACACCTCCCGGTTTCCATCTGCAATGGTGGTCACAGATA
CCAGCAGCATCAGTACACTCACCAACATGTCTTCAAGTAAACAGTGTCCTCTACAAGCCTGGTAGTAATG
AACTAGTCCGTAACTTGAAAGTATTTCGATTTCTTGGCTTTATATATCTTGTGGAAAGGACGAGCCACTT
CGCAACTCGCCGCTCTG
