>Addgene plasmid #143966 | TFORF1686 | depositor partial sequence | sequence record 284026 | Barcode
GCCACTTCGCAACTCGCCGCTCTG
